>Addgene plasmid #197714 | pMC-1-ZmUbi1-6 | addgene full sequence | sequence record 391366 | Addgene NGS Result
GTCAGTGAGCGAGGAAGCGGAAGAGCGCCCAATACGCAAACCGCCTCTCCCCGCGCGTTGGCCGATTCAT
TAATCACTCTGTGGTCTCAGGAGGGCGCGCCTGCAGTGCAGCGTGACCCGGTCGTGCCCCTCTCTAGAGA
TAATGAGCATTGCATGTCTAAGTTATAAAAAATTACCACATATTTTTTTTGTCACACTTGTTTGAAGTGC
AGTTTATCTATCTTTATACATATATTTAAACTTTACTCTACGAATAATATAATCTATAGTACTACAATAA
TATCAGTGTTTTAGAGAATCATATAAATGAACAGTTAGACATGGTCTAAAGGACAATTGAGTATTTTGAC
AACAGGACTCTACAGTTTTATCTTTTTAGTGTGCATGTGTTCTCCTTTTTTTTTGCAAATAGCTTCACCT
ATATAATACTTCATCCATTTTATTAGTACATCCATTTAGGGTTTAGGGTTAATGGTTTTTATAGACTAAT
TTTTTTAGTACATCTATTTTATTCTATTTTAGCCTCTAAATTAAGAAAACTAAAACTCTATTTTAGTTTT
TTTATTTAATAATTTAGATATAAAATAGAATAAAATAAAGTGACTAAAAATTAAACAAATACCCTTTAAG
AAATTAAAAAAACTAAGGAAACATTTTTCTTGTTTCGAGTAGATAATGCCAGCCTGTTAAACGCCGTCGA
CGAGTCTAACGGACACCAACCAGCGAACCAGCAGCGTCGCGTCGGGCCAAGCGAAGCAGACGGCACGGCA
TCTCTGTCGCTGCCTCTGGACCCCTCTCGAGAGTTCCGCTCCACCGTTGGACTTGCTCCGCTGTCGGCAT
CCAGAAATTGCGTGGCGGAGCGGCAGACGTGAGCCGGCACGGCAGGCGGCCTCCTCCTCCTCTCACGGCA
CCGGCAGCTACGGGGGATTCCTTTCCCACCGCTCCTTCGCTTTCCCTTCCTCGCCCGCCGTAATAAATAG
ACACCCCCTCCACACCCTCTTTCCCCAACCTCGTGTTGTTCGGAGCGCACACACACACAACCAGATCTCC
CCCAAATCCACCCGTCGGCACCTCCGCTTCAAGGTACGCCGCTCGTCCTCCCCCCCCCCCTCTCTACCTT
CTCTAGATCGGCGTTCCGGTCCATGGTTAGGGCCCGGTAGTTCTACTTCTGTTCATGTTTGTGTTAGATC
CGTGTTTGTGTTAGATCCGTGCTGCTAGCGTTCGTACACGGATGCGACCTGTACGTCAGACACGTTCTGA
TTGCTAACTTGCCAGTGTTTCTCTTTGGGGAATCCTGGGATGGCTCTAGCCGTTCCGCAGACGGGATCGA
TTTCATGATTTTTTTTGTTTCGTTGCATAGGGTTTGGTTTGCCCTTTTCCTTTATTTCAATATATGCCGT
GCACTTGTTTGTCGGGTCATCTTTTCATGCTTTTTTTTGTCTTGGTTGTGATGATGTGGTCTGGTTGGGC
GGTCGTTCTAGATCGGAGTAGAATTAATTCTGTTTCAAACTACCTGGTGGATTTATTAATTTTGGATCTG
TATGTGTGTGCCATACATATTCATAGTTACGAATTGAAGATGATGGATGGAAATATCGATCTAGGATAGG
TATACATGTTGATGCGGGTTTTACTGATGCATATACAGAGATGCTTTTTGTTCGCTTGGTTGTGATGATG
TGGTGTGGTTGGGCGGTCGTTCATTCGTTCTAGATCGGAGTAGAATACTGTTTCAAACTACCTGGTGTAT
TTATTAATTTTGGAACTGTATGTGTGTGTCATACATCTTCATAGTTACGAGTTTAAGATGGATGGAAATA
TCGATCTAGGATAGGTATACATGTTGATGTGGGTTTTACTGATGCATATACATGATGGCATATGCAGCAT
CTATTCATATGCTCTAACCTTGAGTACCTATCTATTATAATAAACAAGTATGTTTTATAATTATTTTGAT
CTTGATATACTTGGATGATGGCATATGCAGCAGCTATATGTGGATTTTTTTAGCCCTGCCTTCATACGCT
ATTTATTTGCTTGGTACTGTTTCTTTTGTCGATGCTCACCCTGTTGTTTGGTGTTACTTCCTGCAGGGCG
ATCTATTCGAATGTGAGACCACGAAGTGGCTCTTCAGTGGACGAAAGGGCCTCGTGATACGCCTATTTTT
ATAGGTTAATGTCATGATAATAATGGTTTCTTAGACGTCAGGTGGCACTTTTCGGGGAAATGTGCGCGGA
ACCCCTATTTGTTTATTTTTCTAAATACATTCAAATATGTATCCGCTCATGAGACAATAACCCTGATAAA
TGCTTCAATAATATTGAAAAAGGAAGAGTATGCGCTCACGCAACTGGTCCAGAACCTTGACCGAACGCAG
CGGTGGTAACGGCGCAGTGGCGGTTTTCATGGCTTGTTATGACTGTTTTTTTTTGGGGTACAGTCTATGC
CTCGGGCATCCAAGCAGCAAGCGCGTTACGCCGTGGGTCGATGTTTGATGTTATGGAGCAGCAACGATGT
TACGCAGCAGGGCAGTCGCCCTAAAACAAAGTTAAACATCATGAGGGAAGCGGTGATCGCCGAAGTATCG
ACTCAACTATCAGAGGTAGTTGGCGTCATCGAGCGCCATCTCGAACCGACGTTGCTGGCCGTACATTTGT
ACGGCTCCGCAGTGGATGGCGGCCTGAAGCCACACAGCGATATTGATTTGCTGGTTACGGTGACCGTAAG
GCTTGATGAAACAACGCGGCGAGCTTTGATCAACGACCTTTTGGAAACTTCGGCTTCCCCTGGAGAGAGC
GAGATTCTCCGCGCTGTAGAAGTCACCATTGTTGTGCACGACGACATCATTCCGTGGCGTTATCCAGCTA
AGCGCGAACTGCAATTTGGAGAATGGCAGCGCAATGACATTCTTGCAGGTATCTTCGAGCCAGCCACGAT
CGACATTGATCTGGCTATCTTGCTGACAAAAGCAAGAGAACATAGCGTTGCCTTGGTAGGTCCAGCGGCG
GAGGAACTCTTTGATCCGGTTCCTGAACAGGATCTATTTGAGGCGCTAAATGAAACCTTAACGCTATGGA
ACTCGCCGCCCGACTGGGCTGGCGATGAGCGAAATGTAGTGCTTACGTTGTCCCGCATTTGGTACAGCGC
AGTAACCGGCAAAATCGCGCCGAAGGATGTCGCTGCCGACTGGGCAATGGAGCGCCTGCCGGCCCAGTAT
CAGCCCGTCATACTTGAAGCTAGACAGGCTTATCTTGGACAAGAAGAAGATCGCTTGGCCTCGCGCGCAG
ATCAGTTGGAAGAATTTGTCCATTACGTAAAAGGCGAGATCACCAAGGTAGTCGGCAAATAACTGTCAGA
CCAAGTTTACTCATATATACTTTAGATTGATTTAAAACTTCATTTTTAATTTAAAAGGATCTAGGTGAAG
ATCCTTTTTGATAATCTCATGACCAAAATCCCTTAACGTGAGTTTTCGTTCCACTGAGCGTCAGACCCCG
TAGAAAAGATCAAAGGATCTTCTTGAGATCCTTTTTTTCTGCGCGTAATCTGCTGCTTGCAAACAAAAAA
ACCACCGCTACCAGCGGTGGTTTGTTTGCCGGATCAAGAGCTACCAACTCTTTTTCCGAAGGTAACTGGC
TTCAGCAGAGCGCAGATACCAAATACTGTTCTTCTAGTGTAGCCGTAGTTAGGCCACCACTTCAAGAACT
CTGTAGCACCGCCTACATACCTCGCTCTGCTAATCCTGTTACCAGTGGCTGCTGCCAGTGGCGATAAGTC
GTGTCTTACCGGGTTGGACTCAAGACGATAGTTACCGGATAAGGCGCAGCGGTCGGGCTGAACGGGGGGT
TCGTGCACACAGCCCAGCTTGGAGCGAACGACCTACACCGAACTGAGATACCTACAGCGTGAGCTATGAG
AAAGCGCCACGCTTCCCGAAGGGAGAAAGGCGGACAGGTATCCGGTAAGCGGCAGGGTCGGAACAGGAGA
GCGCACGAGGGAGCTTCCAGGGGGAAACGCCTGGTATCTTTATAGTCCTGTCGGGTTTCGCCACCTCTGA
CTTGAGCGTCGATTTTTGTGATGCTCGTCAGGGGGGCGGAGCCTATGGAAAAACGCCAGCAACGCGGCCT
TTTTACGGTTCCTGGCCTTTTGCTGGCCTTTTGCTCACATGTTCTTTCCTGCGTTATCCCCTGATTCTGT
GGATAACCGTATTACCGCCTTTGAGTGAGCTGATACCGCTCGCCGCAGCCGAACGACCGAGCGCAGCGA
Features (pLannotate 1.2.2; 8 found; start..end, strand, type, name):
      1..23      +  rep_origin     RSF ori (fragment): Plasmids containing the RSF 1030 origin of replication can be propagated in E. coli cells that contain additional plasmids with compatible origins.
     25..74      +  CDS            lacI (fragment): lac repressor; lacI; The lac repressor binds to the lac operator to inhibit transcription in E. coli. This inhibition can be relieved by adding lactose or isopropyl-β-D-thiogalactopyranoside (IPTG).
    101..2090    +  promoter       Ubi promoter: maize polyubiquitin gene promoter
   2235..2339    +  promoter       AmpR promoter: bla
   2330..2410    -  CDS            int (fragment): INT2_ECOLX - Protein inferred from homology: Swiss-Prot protein existence level 3. Putative integrase believed to be involved in the insertion of antibiotic resistance genes into plasmids and transposons. From Escherichia coli.
   2498..2554    +  CDS            GmR (fragment): gentamycin acetyltransferase; aacC1; confers resistance to gentamycin
   2561..3349    +  CDS            aadA: S3AD_ECOLX - Experimental evidence at protein level: Swiss-Prot protein existence level 1. Mediates bacterial resistance to the antibiotics streptomycin and spectinomycin. From Escherichia coli.
   3523..4111    +  rep_origin     ori: high-copy-number ColE1/pMB1/pBR322/pUC origin of replication
