[The description below was written by a language model from this plasmid's Addgene catalogue record and pLannotate feature annotations shown in this document.]
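Description:
pMC-1-ZmUbi1-6 is a Level 0 Phytobrick (MoClo) part plasmid from a modular vector toolkit and parts library for plant genome engineering. It is catalogued as a plant expression vector, but it is a small (about 4.3 kb) bacterial storage plasmid that holds one standardized part rather than a complete expression cassette. It derives from the self-made acceptor pMC-1-ccdB-6. The names suggest that the ccdB counter-selection cassette of the acceptor was replaced by the part, and that the "1" and "6" refer to the flanking assembly positions, though the record does not spell out this convention or identify the cloning sites.

The payload is the Zea mays polyubiquitin-1 (ZmUbi1) promoter, listed as a 2,017 bp insert and annotated as a roughly 2 kb Ubi promoter feature. This is a strong constitutive promoter widely used to drive transgene expression in monocots such as maize, rice and wheat. No coding sequence, terminator or reporter is annotated downstream of it, consistent with a promoter-only part intended to be combined with other Level 0 modules into transcription units by Golden Gate-type assembly.

The plasmid replicates in E. coli from a high-copy ColE1/pUC-type origin. Selection is by spectinomycin through the aadA gene, which lies downstream of an annotated AmpR (bla) promoter. The short fragments annotated as integrase and gentamicin acetyltransferase next to aadA are probably remnants of the integron context from which the resistance cassette was taken. The small RSF origin and lacI fragments are likewise non-functional matches. No T-DNA borders or plant selectable markers are annotated, so delivery into plants would depend on the destination vectors used in later assembly steps.
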