Addgene plasmid #197714: pMC-1-ZmUbi1-6
Purpose: Phytobrick (MoClo) Level 0 Part
Depositing lab: Daniel Voytas. Depositing organization: University of Minnesota. Publication: An extensible vector toolkit and parts library for advanced engineering of plant genomes. Chamness JC, Kumar J, Cruz AJ, Rhuby E, Holum MJ, Cody JP, Tibebu R, Gamo ME, Starker CG, Zhang F, Voytas DF. Plant Genome. 2023 Mar 9:e20312. doi: 10.1002/tpg2.20312. PubMed 36896468.
Backbone
  Vector backbone: pMC-1-ccdB-6
  Backbone manufacturer: Self-made
  Vector type: Plant Expression
Growth in bacteria
  Bacterial resistance: Spectinomycin, 50 μg/mL
  Growth temperature: 37°C
  Growth strain: DH5alpha
  Copy number: High Copy
Gene/Insert
  Gene/Insert name: ZmUbi1 promoter
  Species: Zea mays
  Insert size (bp): 2017
  Cloning method: Restriction Enzyme; 5′ cloning site Unknown (unknown if destroyed)
Terms and licenses: Academic/Nonprofit Terms; Industry Terms: Not Available to Industry
Depositor comments: Please visit https://doi.org/10.1101/2022.10.15.511792 for bioRxiv preprint.
How to cite: pMC-1-ZmUbi1-6 was a gift from Daniel Voytas (Addgene plasmid # 197714 ; http://n2t.net/addgene:197714 ; RRID:Addgene_197714)
